Addgene plasmid #113077: pEvolvR-enCas9-PolI3M-TBD
Purpose: Expresses enCas9 fused to PolI3M-TBD in E. coli. contains a BsmbI-flanked GFP cassette for sgRNA cloning.
Depositing lab: John Dueber & David Schaffer. Depositing organization: University of California, Berkeley. Publication: CRISPR-guided DNA polymerases enable diversification of all nucleotides in a tunable window. Halperin SO, Tou CJ, Wong EB, Modavi C, Schaffer DV, Dueber JE. Nature. 2018 Aug 1. pii: 10.1038/s41586-018-0384-8. doi: 10.1038/s41586-018-0384-8. PubMed 30069054.
Backbone
  Vector backbone: custom
  Vector type: Bacterial Expression
Growth in bacteria
  Bacterial resistance: Kanamycin, 50 μg/mL
  Growth temperature: 37°C
  Growth strain: DH5alpha
  Copy number: Low Copy
Gene/Insert
  Gene/Insert name: enCas9-PolI3M-TBD
Terms and licenses: Academic/Nonprofit Terms; Industry Terms: Not Available to Industry
Depositor comments: Plasmid contains nonsense mutation in the chloramphenicol acetyltransferase.
How to cite: pEvolvR-enCas9-PolI3M-TBD was a gift from John Dueber & David Schaffer (Addgene plasmid # 113077 ; http://n2t.net/addgene:113077 ; RRID:Addgene_113077)
