[The description below was written by a language model from this plasmid's Addgene catalogue record and the feature table of its GenBank file.]
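Description:
pEvolvR-enCas9-PolI3M-TBD is a 12.75 kb bacterial expression plasmid on a custom backbone, built for use in E. coli as part of the EvolvR system of CRISPR-guided DNA polymerases for targeted nucleotide diversification. It is selected with kanamycin through an aph(3')-Ia (KanR) gene. It replicates from a ColE1/pMB1-type origin accompanied by the pBR322 bom region and the rop gene. Rop keeps copy number down, which fits the catalogue's low-copy designation even though the automated annotation labels the origin high-copy.

The payload is a fusion of enCas9 to PolI3M-TBD. The record does not define these names, and the fusion coding sequence itself is not annotated in the feature table. The large unannotated stretch downstream of the tetR/tetA promoter, tet operator and strong ribosome binding site is presumably where it lies. A divergently encoded Tn10 TetR repressor is present, so expression from this promoter should be repressed until relieved by tetracycline-class inducers.

Guide cloning uses a superfolder GFP cassette with its own RBS and rrnB T1 and T7Te terminators, placed immediately upstream of an S. pyogenes gRNA scaffold and flanked by BsmBI sites. Replacing GFP with a spacer produces a functional sgRNA and removes fluorescence, which allows visual screening for correct clones. The promoter driving the sgRNA is not annotated.

The plasmid also carries a chloramphenicol acetyltransferase gene that the depositor notes contains a nonsense mutation, so it does not serve as a working marker. The record does not state why it is there, although a disabled marker of this kind could act as a reversion target. Annotated Myc and 6xHis sequences near the scaffold look like vector remnants rather than tags on the fusion protein.
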