LOCUS       Exported 12753 bp ds-DNA circular SYN 12-MAY-2021
DEFINITION  Expresses enCas9 fused to PolI3M-TBD in E. coli. contains a
            BsmbI-flanked GFP cassette for sgRNA cloning..
ACCESSION   .
VERSION     .
KEYWORDS    pEvolvR-enCas9-PolI3M-TBD
SOURCE      synthetic DNA construct
  ORGANISM  synthetic DNA construct
REFERENCE   1 (bases 1 to 12753)
  AUTHORS   Halperin SO, Tou CJ, Wong EB, Modavi C, Schaffer DV, Dueber JE
  TITLE     CRISPR-guided DNA polymerases enable diversification of all
            nucleotides in a tunable window.
  JOURNAL   Nature. 2018 Aug 1. pii: 10.1038/s41586-018-0384-8. doi:
            10.1038/s41586-018-0384-8.
  PUBMED    30069054
REFERENCE   2 (bases 1 to 12753)
  AUTHORS   .
  TITLE     Direct Submission
  JOURNAL   Exported May 12, 2021 from SnapGene Server 1.1.58
            http://www.snapgene.com
FEATURES             Location/Qualifiers
     source          1..12753
                     /organism="synthetic DNA construct"
                     /mol_type="other DNA"
     promoter        23..78
                     /gene="tetR"
                     /label=tetR/tetA promoters
                     /note="overlapping promoters for bacterial tetR and tetA"
     protein_bind    59..77
                     /gene="tetO"
                     /label=tet operator
                     /bound_moiety="tetracycline repressor TetR"
                     /note="bacterial operator O2 for the tetR and tetA genes"
     RBS             96..107
                     /note="strong bacterial ribosome binding site (Elowitz and
                     Leibler, 2000)"
     RBS             5000..5008
                     /label=Shine-Dalgarno sequence
                     /note="full consensus sequence for ribosome-binding sites
                     upstream of start codons in E. coli; complementary to a
                     region in the 3' end of the 16S rRNA (Chen et al., 1994)"
     CDS             complement(7417..8232)
                     /codon_start=1
                     /gene="aph(3')-Ia"
                     /product="aminoglycoside phosphotransferase"
                     /label=KanR
                     /note="confers resistance to kanamycin in bacteria or G418
                     (Geneticin(R)) in eukaryotes"
                     /translation="MSHIQRETSCSRPRLNSNMDADLYGYKWARDNVGQSGATIYRLYG
                     KPDAPELFLKHGKGSVANDVTDEMVRLNWLTEFMPLPTIKHFIRTPDDAWLLTTAIPGK
                     TAFQVLEEYPDSGENIVDALAVFLRRLHSIPVCNCPFNSDRVFRLAQAQSRMNNGLVDA
                     SDFDDERNGWPVEQVWKEMHKLLPFSPDSVVTHGDFSLDNLIFDEGKLIGCIDVGRVGI
                     ADRYQDLAILWNCLGEFSPSLQKRLFQKYGIDNPDMNKLQFHLMLDEFF"
     primer_bind     8140..8159
                     /label=Kan-R
                     /note="Kanamycin resistance gene, reverse primer"
     primer_bind     8224..8243
                     /label=pENTR-R
                     /note="pENTR vectors, reverse primer"
     rep_origin      8461..9049
                     /direction=RIGHT
                     /label=ori
                     /note="high-copy-number ColE1/pMB1/pBR322/pUC origin of
                     replication"
     primer_bind     8950..8969
                     /label=pBR322ori-F
                     /note="pBR322 origin, forward primer"
     primer_bind     9203..9220
                     /label=L4440
                     /note="L4440 vector, forward primer"
     misc_feature    9235..9374
                     /label=bom
                     /note="basis of mobility region from pBR322"
     primer_bind     complement(9300..9319)
                     /label=pRS-marker
                     /note="pRS vectors, use to sequence yeast selectable
                     marker"
     primer_bind     9460..9482
                     /label=pGEX 3'
                     /note="pGEX vectors, reverse primer"
     CDS             complement(9476..9667)
                     /codon_start=1
                     /gene="rop"
                     /product="Rop protein, which maintains plasmids at low copy
                     number"
                     /label=rop
                     /translation="MTKQEKTALNMARFIRSQTLTLLEKLNELDADEQADICESLHDHA
                     DELYRSCLARFGDDGENL"
     RBS             9797..9808
                     /note="strong bacterial ribosome binding site (Elowitz and
                     Leibler, 2000)"
     CDS             9815..10474
                     /codon_start=1
                     /gene="cat"
                     /product="chloramphenicol acetyltransferase"
                     /label=CmR
                     /note="confers resistance to chloramphenicol"
                     /translation="MEKKITGYTTVDISQWHRKEHFEAFQSVAQCTYNQTVQLDITAFL
                     KTVKKNKHKF*PAFIHILARLMNAHPEFRMAMKDGELVIWDSVHPCYTVFHEQTETFSS
                     LWSEYHDDFRQFLHIYSQDVACYGENLAYFPKGFIENMFFVSANPWVSFTSFDLNVANM
                     DNFFAPVFTMGKYYTQGDKVLMPLAIQVHHAVCDGFHVGRMLNELQQYCDEWQGGA"
     primer_bind     complement(9881..9900)
                     /label=CAT-R
                     /note="Chloramphenicol resistance gene, reverse primer"
     RBS             10774..10785
                     /note="strong bacterial ribosome binding site (Elowitz and
                     Leibler, 2000)"
     CDS             10792..11505
                     /codon_start=1
                     /product="GFP variant that folds robustly even when fused
                     to poorly folded proteins (Pedelacq et al., 2006)"
                     /label=superfolder GFP
                     /translation="MRKGEELFTGVVPILVELDGDVNGHKFSVRGEGEGDATNGKLTLK
                     FICTTGKLPVPWPTLVTTLTYGVQCFARYPDHMKQHDFFKSAMPEGYVQERTISFKDDG
                     TYKTRAEVKFEGDTLVNRIELKGIDFKEDGNILGHKLEYNFNSHNVYITADKQKNGIKA
                     NFKIRHNVEDGSVQLADHYQQNTPIGDGPVLLPDNHYLSTQSVLSKDPNEKRDHMVLLE
                     FVTAAGITHGMDELYK"
     terminator      11517..11588
                     /label=rrnB T1 terminator
                     /note="transcription terminator T1 from the E. coli rrnB
                     gene"
     terminator      11604..11631
                     /label=T7Te terminator
                     /note="phage T7 early transcription terminator"
     misc_RNA        11645..11720
                     /label=gRNA scaffold
                     /note="guide RNA scaffold for the Streptococcus pyogenes
                     CRISPR/Cas9 system"
     CDS             11741..11770
                     /codon_start=1
                     /product="Myc (human c-Myc proto-oncogene) epitope tag"
                     /label=Myc
                     /translation="EQKLISEEDL"
     CDS             11786..11803
                     /codon_start=1
                     /product="6xHis affinity tag"
                     /label=6xHis
                     /translation="HHHHHH"
     primer_bind     complement(11859..11876)
                     /label=pBAD Reverse
                     /note="For vectors with E. coli araBAD promoter, reverse
                     primer"
     terminator      12029..12075
                     /label=rrnB T1 terminator
                     /note="transcription terminator T1 from the E. coli rrnB
                     gene"
     CDS             complement(12134..4)
                     /codon_start=1
                     /gene="tetR from transposon Tn10"
                     /product="tetracycline repressor TetR"
                     /label=TetR
                     /note="TetR binds to the tetracycline operator tetO to
                     inhibit transcription. This inhibition can be relieved by
                     adding tetracycline or doxycycline."
                     /translation="MSRLDKSKVINSALELLNEVGIEGLTTRKLAQKLGVEQPTLYWHV
                     KNKRALLDALAIEMLDRHHTHFCPLEGESWQDFLRNNAKSFRCALLSHRDGAKVHLGTR
                     PTEKQYETLENQLAFLCQQGFSLENALYALSAVGHFTLGCVLEDQEHQVAKEERETPTT
                     DSMPPLLRQAIELFDHQGAEPAFLFGLELIICGLEKQLKCESGS"
     primer_bind     12665..12684
                     /label=Tet-R
                     /note="Tetracycline resistance gene, reverse primer"
ORIGIN
        1 acatcattaa ttcctaattt ttgttgacac tctatcgttg atagagttat tttaccactc
       61 cctatcagtg atagagaaaa gaattcaaaa gatctaaaga ggagaaaaga tctatggaca
      121 agaagtattc tatcggactg gctatcggga ctaatagcgt cgggtgggcc gtgatcactg
      181 acgagtacaa ggtgccctct aagaagttca aggtgctcgg gaacaccgac cggcattcca
      241 tcaagaaaaa tctgatcgga gctctcctct ttgattcagg ggaaaccgct gaagcaaccc
      301 gcctcaagcg gactgctaga cggcggtaca ccaggaggaa gaaccggatt tgttaccttc
      361 aagagatatt ctccaacgaa atggcaaagg tcgacgacag cttcttccat aggctggaag
      421 aatcattcct cgtggaagag gataagaagc atgaacggca tcccatcttc ggtaatatcg
      481 tcgacgaggt ggcctatcac gagaaatacc caaccatcta ccatcttcgc aaaaagctgg
      541 tggactcaac cgacaaggca gacctccggc ttatctacct ggccctggcc cacatgatca
      601 agttcagagg ccacttcctg atcgagggcg acctcaatcc tgacaatagc gatgtggata
      661 aactgttcat ccagctggtg cagacttaca accagctctt tgaagagaac cccatcaatg
      721 caagcggagt cgatgccaag gccattctgt cagcccggct gtcaaagagc cgcagacttg
      781 agaatcttat cgctcagctg ccgggtgaaa agaaaaatgg actgttcggg aacctgattg
      841 ctctttcact tgggctgact cccaatttca agtctaattt cgacctggca gaggatgcca
      901 agctgcaact gtccaaggac acctatgatg acgatctcga caacctcctg gcccagatcg
      961 gtgaccaata cgccgacctt ttccttgctg ctaagaatct ttctgacgcc atcctgctgt
     1021 ctgacattct ccgcgtgaac actgaaatca ccaaggcccc tctttcagct tcaatgatta
     1081 agcggtatga tgagcaccac caggacctga ccctgcttaa ggcactcgtc cggcagcagc
     1141 ttccggagaa gtacaaggaa atcttctttg accagtcaaa gaatggatac gccggctaca
     1201 tcgacggagg tgcctcccaa gaggaatttt ataagtttat caaacctatc cttgagaaga
     1261 tggacggcac cgaagagctc ctcgtgaaac tgaatcggga ggatctgctg cggaagcagc
     1321 gcactttcga caatgggagc attccccacc agatccatct tggggagctt cacgccatcc
     1381 ttcggcgcca agaggacttc tacccctttc ttaaggacaa cagggagaag attgagaaaa
     1441 ttctcacttt ccgcatcccc tactacgtgg gacccctcgc cagaggaaat agccggtttg
     1501 cttggatgac cagaaagtca gaagaaacta tcactccctg gaacttcgaa gaggtggtgg
     1561 acaagggagc cagcgctcag tcattcatcg aacggatgac taacttcgat aagaacctcc
     1621 ccaatgagaa ggtcctgccg aaacattccc tgctctacga gtactttacc gtgtacaacg
     1681 agctgaccaa ggtgaaatat gtcaccgaag ggatgaggaa gcccgcattc ctgtcaggcg
     1741 aacaaaagaa ggcaattgtg gaccttctgt tcaagaccaa tagaaaggtg accgtgaagc
     1801 agctgaagga ggactatttc aagaaaattg aatgcttcga ctctgtggag attagcgggg
     1861 tcgaagatcg gttcaacgca agcctgggta cttaccatga tctgcttaag atcatcaagg
     1921 acaaggattt tctggacaat gaggagaacg aggacatcct tgaggacatt gtcctgactc
     1981 tcactctgtt cgaggaccgg gaaatgatcg aggagaggct taagacctac gcccatctgt
     2041 tcgacgataa agtgatgaag caacttaaac ggagaagata taccggatgg ggacgcctta
     2101 gccgcaaact catcaacgga atccgggaca aacagagcgg aaagaccatt cttgatttcc
     2161 ttaagagcga cggattcgct aatcgcaact tcatgcaact tatccatgat gattccctga
     2221 cctttaagga ggacatccag aaggcccaag tgtctggaca aggtgactca ctgcacgagc
     2281 atatcgcaaa tctggctggt tcacccgcta ttaagaaggg tattctccag accgtgaaag
     2341 tcgtggacga gctggtcaag gtgatgggtc gccataaacc agagaacatt gtcatcgaga
     2401 tggccaggga aaaccagact acccagaagg gacagaagaa cagcagggag cggatgaaaa
     2461 gaattgagga agggattaag gagctcgggt cacagatcct taaagagcac ccggtggaaa
     2521 acacccagct tcagaatgag aagctctatc tgtactacct tcaaaatgga cgcgatatgt
     2581 atgtggacca agagcttgat atcaacaggc tctcagacta cgacgtggac catatcgtcc
     2641 ctcagagctt cctcgcagac gactcaattg acaataaggt gctgactcgc tcagacaaga
     2701 accggggaaa gtcagataac gtgccctcag aggaagtcgt gaaaaagatg aagaactatt
     2761 ggcgccagct tctgaacgca aagctgatca ctcagcggaa gttcgacaat ctcactaagg
     2821 ctgagagggg cggactgagc gaactggaca aagcaggatt cattaaacgg caacttgtgg
     2881 agactcggca gattactaaa catgtcgccc aaatccttga ctcacgcatg aataccaagt
     2941 acgacgaaaa cgacaaactt atccgcgagg tgaaggtgat taccctgaag tccaagctgg
     3001 tcagcgattt cagaaaggac tttcaattct acaaagtgcg ggagatcaat aactatcatc
     3061 atgctcatga cgcatatctg aatgccgtgg tgggaaccgc cctgatcaag aagtacccag
     3121 cactggaaag cgagttcgtg tacggagact acaaggtcta cgacgtgcgc aagatgattg
     3181 ccaaatctga gcaggagatc ggaaaggcca ccgcaaagta cttcttctac agcaacatca
     3241 tgaatttctt caagaccgaa atcacccttg caaacggtga gatccggaag gcgccgctca
     3301 tcgagactaa tggggagact ggcgaaatcg tgtgggacaa gggcagagat ttcgctaccg
     3361 tgcgcaaagt gctttctatg cctcaagtga acatcgtgaa gaaaaccgag gtgcaaaccg
     3421 gaggcttttc taaggaatca atcctcccca agcgcaactc cgacaagctc attgcaagga
     3481 agaaggattg ggaccctaag aagtacggcg gattcgattc accaactgtg gcttattctg
     3541 tcctggtcgt ggctaaggtg gaaaaaggaa agtctaagaa gctcaagagc gtgaaggaac
     3601 tgctgggtat caccattatg gagcgcagct ccttcgagaa gaacccaatt gactttctcg
     3661 aagccaaagg ttacaaggaa gtcaagaagg accttatcat caagctccca aagtatagcc
     3721 tgttcgaact ggagaatggg cggaagcgga tgctcgcctc cgctggcgaa cttcagaagg
     3781 gtaatgagct ggctctcccc tccaagtacg tgaatttcct ctaccttgca agccattacg
     3841 agaagctgaa ggggagcccc gaggacaacg agcaaaagca actgtttgtg gagcagcata
     3901 agcattatct ggacgagatc attgagcaga tttccgagtt ttctaaacgc gtcattctcg
     3961 ctgatgccaa cctcgataaa gtccttagcg catacaataa gcacagagac aaaccaattc
     4021 gggagcaggc tgagaatatc atccacctgt tcaccctcac caatcttggt gcccctgccg
     4081 cattcaagta cttcgacacc accatcgacc ggaaacgcta tacctccacc aaagaagtgc
     4141 tggacgccac cctcatccac cagagcatca ccggacttta cgaaactcgg attgacctct
     4201 cacagctcgg aggggatggt tctagtgaaa ccccgggaac aagtgagtcg gccacccctg
     4261 aaggtggatc agggggtagc ggatccgttc agatcccgca gaacccgctg attctggttg
     4321 acggatctag ttacctgtac cgtgcttacc atgctttccc gcctttgacc aattctgctg
     4381 gtgaacctac gggagctatg tacggagttc tgaatatgtt gcgttcttta attatgcagt
     4441 acaagcctac ccacgctgct gttgttttcg atgctaaagg taagacgttc cgcgacgagt
     4501 tattcgagca ctataagtct caccgtcctc cgatgcctga tgacttacgc gctcagattg
     4561 agccgctgca tgctatggtg aaggctatgg gtttacctct tttggctgtc agcggtgttg
     4621 aggctgatga tgtcattggc accttagctc gtgaggctga gaaggctggt cgccctgttt
     4681 tgatttctac cggtgacaag gacatggctc aattggttac cccgaacatc accctgatca
     4741 acaccatgac caacacgatt ctgggtcctg aggaagttgt taacaaatat ggtgttcctc
     4801 cggagttgat tattgacttt cttgctctta tgggcgattc ttcagacaat atcccgggtg
     4861 ttccaggtgt tggagagaag actgctcaag ctctgcttca gggtctgggt ggtttggaca
     4921 ccctttacgc tgaaccggag aagatcgccg gtctgtcttt tcgcggtgct aagaccatgg
     4981 ctgctaaact ggaacagaat aaggaggtcg catacctgtc ttatcaattg gctaccatca
     5041 agacggatgt ggagttagaa cttacgtgcg agcagcttga ggttcaacag cctgctgctg
     5101 aggaactgct gggtcttttt aagaaatacg aatttaagcg ttggaccgcc gacgttgagg
     5161 ctggtaagtg gctgcaagct aagggtgcta agccggctgc taaaccgcaa gaaacgagtg
     5221 tcgctgatga ggctccggag gttaccgcta ccgttatctc ttacgataat tatgttacga
     5281 ttctggacga ggaaacctta aaggcttgga tcgctaaatt agagaaggct cctgttttcg
     5341 ctttcgacac ggaaacggat tctctggaca atattagtgc gaatcttgtt ggtctgagtt
     5401 tcgcaattga accgggtgtt gctgcttaca tccctgtggc acacgactac ctggacgctc
     5461 cggaccagat ttcacgtgaa cgcgctctgg aactgctgaa gcctttatta gaggacgaga
     5521 aagctttgaa agttggtcag aatttgaagt atgctcgtgg aatcttagct aattatggta
     5581 tcgagttgcg cggtatcgct ttcgacacga tgttggaatc ttatatcctg aactctgtcg
     5641 ctggtcgcca tgacatggac tctctggctg agcgctggct gaaacataag acgattacct
     5701 tcgaggaaat cgcaggaaag ggtaagaacc agctcacgtt caatcaaatc gctctggagg
     5761 aagctggtcg ctatgctgct gaggacgctg acgttactct gcaactgcac ttgaagatgt
     5821 ggcctgactt gcagaagcat aagggtccac tgaatgtttt tgaaaacatt gagatgcctt
     5881 tggttccagt tctgtctcgt atcgagcgca atggcgttaa aattgaccca aaggttttac
     5941 ataaccactc agaggaactg acgctgcgct tagccgaatt ggagaaaaag gctaccgaaa
     6001 cgttcggctc gtggtatcag cctaaaggtg gcactgagat gttctgccat ccgcgaacag
     6061 gtaagccact acctaaatac cctcgcatta agacacctaa agttggtggt atctttaaga
     6121 agcctaagaa caaggcacag cgagaaggcc gtgagccttg cgaacttgat acccgcgagt
     6181 acgttgctgg tgctccttac accccagttg aacatgttgt gttcaatctg tcatctacga
     6241 aacaactgca gactatcctg ttcgagaagc aaggtatcaa gccattaaaa aagacccctg
     6301 gcggtgctcc gtctacctct gaggaagttt tggaggagtt agctttggat taccctctgc
     6361 cgaaggttat cttggaatac cgcggtttgg ctaaattgaa gtctacttat acggataaac
     6421 ttcctttgat gattaatcca aagacgggtc gcgttcacac gtcgtaccat caagctgtta
     6481 ccgctaccgg tcgcctgtct tctacggatc cgaatttaca gaatattcct gtgcgcaatg
     6541 aggagggccg ccgcattcgt caagctttta tcgctccgga agactacgtt atcgtttctg
     6601 ctgattattc tcaaaatgaa ttacgtatca tggctcacct gtctcgcgat aagggtctgt
     6661 tgacggcctt tgctgagggt aaggacattc atcgtgctac cgctgctgag gttttcggcc
     6721 tgccgttgga aacggttacg tctgaacagc gtcgctctgc taagcgtatt aatttcggct
     6781 taatctacgg tatgtctgcg tttggcttag ctcgtcagct gaatatcccg cgcaaggaag
     6841 ctcaaaaata tatggatctg tattttgagc gttacccggg tgttttggaa tacatggagc
     6901 gtacgcgcgc gcaagctaag gaacaaggtt atgtggaaac cttggatggt cgtcgcttgt
     6961 acttgcctga cattaagtct tctaacggcg cccgccgcgc tgctgccgag cgcgctgcta
     7021 tcaatgctcc gatgcaaggt actgctgctg atattattaa gcgtgctatg atcgctgtgg
     7081 acgcttggct gcaagctgaa cagcctcgcg ttcgcatgat tatgcaagtt catgacgagt
     7141 tggttttcga ggtgcataag gacgacgtgg acgctgttgc taaacaaatc caccagttga
     7201 tggagaattg cacgcgctta gacgttccgc tgctggttga agttggttct ggtgaaaact
     7261 gggaccaggc tcactaataa tggcctcggt accaaagacg aacaataaga cgctgaaaag
     7321 cgtctttttt cgttttggtc cgctgagcag ttacagagat gttacgaacc actagtgcac
     7381 tgcagtacag tgttacaacc aattaaccaa ttctgattag aaaaactcat cgagcatcaa
     7441 atgaaactgc aatttattca tatcaggatt atcaatacca tatttttgaa aaagccgttt
     7501 ctgtaatgaa ggagaaaact caccgaggca gttccatagg atggcaagat cctggtatcg
     7561 gtctgcgatt ccgactcgtc caacatcaat acaacctatt aatttcccct cgtcaaaaat
     7621 aaggttatca agtgagaaat caccatgagt gacgactgaa tccggtgaga atggcaaaag
     7681 cttatgcatt tctttccaga cttgttcaac aggccagcca ttacgctcgt catcaaaatc
     7741 actcgcatca accaaaccgt tattcattcg tgattgcgcc tgagcgaggc gaaatacgcg
     7801 atcgctgtta aaaggacaat tacaaacagg aatcgaatgc aaccggcgca ggaacactgc
     7861 cagcgcatca acaatatttt cacctgaatc aggatattct tctaatacct ggaatgctgt
     7921 tttcccgggg atcgcagtgg tgagtaacca tgcatcatca ggagtacgga taaaatgctt
     7981 gatggtcgga agaggcataa attccgtcag ccagtttagt ctgaccatct catctgtaac
     8041 atcattggca acgctacctt tgccatgttt cagaaacaac tctggcgcat cgggcttccc
     8101 atacaatcga tagattgtcg cacctgattg cccgacatta tcgcgagccc atttataccc
     8161 atataaatca gcatccatgt tggaatttaa tcgcggcctg gagcaagacg tttcccgttg
     8221 aatatggctc ataacacccc ttgtattact gtttatgtaa gcagacagtt ttattgttca
     8281 tgatgatata tttttatctt gtgcaatgta acatcagaga ttttgagaca caacgtggct
     8341 ttgttgaata aatcgaactt ttgctgagtt gaaggatcag gagttcatga ccaaaatccc
     8401 ttaacgtgag ttttcgttcc actgagcgtc agaccccgta gaaaagatca aaggatcttc
     8461 ttgagatcct ttttttctgc gcgtaatctg ctgcttgcaa acaaaaaaac caccgctacc
     8521 agcggtggtt tgtttgccgg atcaagagct accaactctt tttccgaagg taactggctt
     8581 cagcagagcg cagataccaa atactgtcct tctagtgtag ccgtagttag gccaccactt
     8641 caagaactct gtagcaccgc ctacatacct cgctctgcta atcctgttac cagtggctgc
     8701 tgccagtggc gataagtcgt gtcttaccgg gttggactca agacgatagt taccggataa
     8761 ggcgcagcgg tcgggctgaa cggggggttc gtgcacacag cccagcttgg agcgaacgac
     8821 ctacaccgaa ctgagatacc tacagcgtga gctatgagaa agcgccacgc ttcccgaagg
     8881 gagaaaggcg gacaggtatc cggtaagcgg cagggtcgga acaggagagc gcacgaggga
     8941 gcttccaggg ggaaacgcct ggtatcttta tagtcctgtc gggtttcgcc acctctgact
     9001 tgagcgtcga tttttgtgat gctcgtcagg ggggcggagc ctatggaaaa acgccagcaa
     9061 cgcggccttt ttacggttcc tggccttttg ctggcctttt gctcacatgt tctttcctgc
     9121 gttatcccct gattctgtgg ataaccgtat taccgccttt gagtgagctg ataccgctcg
     9181 ccgcagccga acgaccgagc gcagcgagtc agtgagcgag gaagcggaag agcgcctgat
     9241 gcggtatttt ctccttacgc atctgtgcgg tatttcacac cgcaatggtg cactctcagt
     9301 acaatctgct ctgatgccgc atagttaagc cagtatacac tccgctatcg ctacgtgact
     9361 gggtcatggc tgcgccccga cacccgccaa cacccgctga cgcgccctga cgggcttgtc
     9421 tgctcccggc atccgcttac agacaagctg tgaccttctc cgggagctgc atgtgtcaga
     9481 ggttttcacc gtcatcaccg aaacgcgcga ggcagctgcg gtaaagctca tcagcgtggt
     9541 cgtgaagcga ttcacagatg tctgcctgtt catccgcgtc cagctcgttg agtttctcca
     9601 gaagcgttaa tgtctggctt ctgataaagc gggccatgtt aagggcggtt ttttcctgtt
     9661 tggtcactga tgcctccgtg taagggggat ttctgttcat ccctgaattc gcatctagac
     9721 tgaactggcc gataattgca gacgaacgga tttactttac agctagctca gtcctaggta
     9781 ttatgctagc gctagcaaag aggagaaaag atctatggag aaaaaaatca ctggatatac
     9841 caccgttgat atatcccaat ggcatcgtaa agaacatttt gaggcatttc agtcagttgc
     9901 tcaatgtacc tataaccaga ccgttcagct ggatattacg gcctttttaa agaccgtaaa
     9961 gaaaaataag cacaagtttt aaccggcctt tattcacatt cttgcccgcc tgatgaatgc
    10021 tcatccggaa tttcgtatgg caatgaaaga cggtgagctg gtgatatggg atagtgttca
    10081 cccttgttac accgttttcc atgagcaaac tgaaacgttt tcatcgctct ggagtgaata
    10141 ccacgacgat ttccggcagt ttctacacat atattcgcaa gatgtggcgt gttacggtga
    10201 aaacctggcc tatttcccta aagggtttat tgagaatatg tttttcgttt cagccaatcc
    10261 ctgggtgagt ttcaccagtt ttgatttaaa cgtggccaat atggacaact tcttcgcccc
    10321 cgttttcacc atgggcaaat attatacgca aggcgacaag gtgctgatgc cgctggcgat
    10381 tcaggttcat catgccgttt gtgatggctt ccatgtcggc agaatgctta atgaattaca
    10441 acagtactgc gatgagtggc agggcggggc gtaaggatcc taactcgagc tcggtaccaa
    10501 attccagaaa agaggcctcc cgaaaggggg gccttttttc gttttggtcc gctgccaaac
    10561 cagatgtcaa cacagctaca acgtttatag ctagctcagc ccttggtaca atgctagctg
    10621 agacggaaag tgaaacgtga tttcatgcgt cattttgaac attttgtaaa tcttatttaa
    10681 taatgtgtgc ggcaattcac atttaattta tgaatgtttt cttaacatcg cggcaactca
    10741 agaaacggca ggttcggatc ttagctacta gagaaagagg agaaatacta gatgcgtaaa
    10801 ggcgaagagc tgttcactgg tgtcgtccct attctggtgg aactggatgg tgatgtcaac
    10861 ggtcataagt tttccgtgcg tggcgagggt gaaggtgacg caactaatgg taaactgacg
    10921 ctgaagttca tctgtactac tggtaaactg ccggttcctt ggccgactct ggtaacgacg
    10981 ctgacttatg gtgttcagtg ctttgctcgt tatccggacc atatgaagca gcatgacttc
    11041 ttcaagtccg ccatgccgga aggctatgtg caggaacgca cgatttcctt taaggatgac
    11101 ggcacgtaca aaacgcgtgc ggaagtgaaa tttgaaggcg ataccctggt aaaccgcatt
    11161 gagctgaaag gcattgactt taaagaggac ggcaatatcc tgggccataa gctggaatac
    11221 aattttaaca gccacaatgt ttacatcacc gccgataaac aaaaaaatgg cattaaagcg
    11281 aattttaaaa ttcgccacaa cgtggaggat ggcagcgtgc agctggctga tcactaccag
    11341 caaaacactc caatcggtga tggtcctgtt ctgctgccag acaatcacta tctgagcacg
    11401 caaagcgttc tgtctaaaga tccgaacgag aaacgcgatc atatggttct gctggagttc
    11461 gtaaccgcag cgggcatcac gcatggtatg gatgaactgt acaaatgacc aggcatcaaa
    11521 taaaacgaaa ggctcagtcg aaagactggg cctttcgttt tatctgttgt ttgtcggtga
    11581 acgctctcta ctagagtcac actggctcac cttcgggtgg gcctttctgc gtttatacgt
    11641 ctcagtttta gagctagaaa tagcaagtta aaataaggct agtccgttat caacttgaaa
    11701 aagtggcacc gagtcggtgc tttttttgaa gcttgggccc gaacaaaaac tcatctcaga
    11761 agaggatctg aatagcgccg tcgaccatca tcatcatcat cattgagttt aaacggactc
    11821 cagcttggct gttttggcgg atgagagaag attttcagcc tgatacagat taaatcagaa
    11881 cgcagaagcg gtctgataaa acagaatttg cctggcggca gtagcgaggt ggtcccacct
    11941 gaccccatgc cgaactcaga agtgaaacgc cgtagcgccg atggtagtgt ggggactccc
    12001 catgcgagag tagggaactg ccaggcatca aataaaacga aaggctcagt cgaaagactg
    12061 ggcctttcgt tttatctgtt gtttgtcggt gaacgacagg gctggatgca cacactggct
    12121 taagatgaca acgttaagac ccactttcac atttaagttg tttttctaat ccgcatatga
    12181 tcaattcaag gccgaataag aaggctggct ctgcaccttg gtgatcaaat aattcgatag
    12241 cttgtcgtaa taatggcggc atactatcag tagtaggtgt ttccctttct tctttagcga
    12301 cttgatgctc ttgatcttcc aatacgcaac ctaaagtaaa atgccccaca gcgctgagtg
    12361 catataatgc attctctagt gaaaaacctt gttggcataa aaaggctaat tgattttcga
    12421 gagtttcata ctgtttttct gtaggccgtg tacctaaatg tacttttgct ccatcgcgat
    12481 gacttagtaa agcacatcta aaacttttag cgttattacg taaaaaatct tgccagcttt
    12541 ccccttctaa agggcaaaag tgagtatggt gcctatctaa catctcaatg gctaaggcgt
    12601 cgagcaaagc ccgcttattt tttacatgcc aatacaatgt aggctgctct acacctagct
    12661 tctgggcgag tttacgggtt gttaaacctt cgattccgac ctcattaagc agctctaatg
    12721 cgctgttaat cactttactt ttatctaatc tag
//
